Addgene plasmid #27170: pBS-ldhGFP
Depositing lab: Michela Lizier. Depositing organization: Universita Cattolica del Sacro Cuore, Centro di Ricerche Biotecnologiche. Publication: Comparison of expression vectors in Lactobacillus reuteri strains. Lizier M, Sarra PG, Cauda R, Lucchini F. FEMS Microbiol Lett. 2010 Jul 1. 308(1):8-15. 10.1111/j.1574-6968.2010.01978.x PubMed 20455948.
Backbone
  Vector backbone: pBluescript II KS(+)
  Backbone size w/o insert (bp): 2931
  Vector type: Bacterial Expression
Growth in bacteria
  Bacterial resistance: Ampicillin, 100 μg/mL
  Growth temperature: 37°C
  Growth strain: DH5alpha
  Copy number: High Copy
Gene/Insert
  Gene/Insert name: lactate dehydrogenase promoter region fused with modified green fluorescent protein 5 (alt names: Lactococcus lactis ldhL promoter; synthetic construct mgfp5)
  Species: Lactobacillus acidophilus and synthetic construct
  Insert size (bp): 1001
  Cloning method: Restriction Enzyme; 5′ cloning site HindIII (not destroyed); 3′ cloning site BamHI (not destroyed)
  Sequencing primers: 5′ M13 Reverse; 3′ M13 Forward
Terms and licenses: Academic/Nonprofit Terms; Industry Terms: Not Available to Industry
How to cite: pBS-ldhGFP was a gift from Michela Lizier (Addgene plasmid # 27170 ; http://n2t.net/addgene:27170 ; RRID:Addgene_27170)
