[The description below was written by a language model from this plasmid's Addgene catalogue record and pLannotate feature annotations shown in this document.]
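Description:
pBS-ldhGFP is a bacterial expression and cloning-intermediate plasmid built on pBluescript II KS(+), a high-copy phagemid propagated in E. coli. The backbone supplies the ColE1/pUC-type origin of replication, an f1 origin for single-stranded DNA production, and the β-lactamase gene with its own promoter for ampicillin selection. The usual pBluescript elements flank the cloning region: the lac promoter, operator and CAP site, a disrupted lacZα fragment, T3 and T7 phage promoters, and remnants of the multiple cloning site.

The roughly 1 kb insert, cloned between HindIII and BamHI sites that both remain intact, fuses a lactate dehydrogenase (ldhL) promoter region to mgfp5, a GFP variant carrying folding-enhancing mutations and lacking a cryptic plant intron. The record is inconsistent about the promoter's source, listing Lactobacillus acidophilus as the species but Lactococcus lactis ldhL promoter as an alternative name. The feature table does not annotate the promoter itself. In the circular map, the unannotated stretch between the T3-side polylinker and the start of mgfp5 corresponds to it, and the short reverse-strand match to a streptococcal peptidyl-tRNA hydrolase gene in that region is probably adjacent genomic sequence carried along with the promoter fragment, although the record does not confirm this. The insert lies in the same orientation as the lac and T3 promoters.

The associated publication compares expression vectors in Lactobacillus reuteri strains, so the cassette presumably serves as a fluorescent reporter of ldh promoter activity. No replicon or selectable marker for lactic acid bacteria is annotated, which suggests the plasmid holds the cassette in E. coli for excision and transfer into suitable vectors.
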