Features (pLannotate 1.2.2; 15 found; start..end, strand, type, name):
      6..722     +  CDS            mgfp5: GFP with folding enhancement mutations; mgfp5; suitable for expression in plants due to removal of a cryptic intron
    723..764     -  misc_feature   MCS (fragment): pBluescript multiple cloning site
    773..791     -  promoter       T7 promoter: promoter for bacteriophage T7 RNA polymerase
    799..954     +  CDS            lacZα (fragment): LacZα fragment of β-galactosidase; lacZ fragment
    959..1387    +  rep_origin     f1 ori (sequence partly withheld): f1 bacteriophage origin of replication; arrow indicates direction of (+) strand synthesis
   1440..1544    +  promoter       AmpR promoter: bla
   1545..2405    +  CDS            AmpR: β-lactamase; bla; confers resistance to ampicillin, carbenicillin, and related antibiotics
   2576..3164    +  rep_origin     ori: high-copy-number ColE1/pMB1/pBR322/pUC origin of replication
   3347..3439    +  CDS            lacI (fragment): lac repressor; lacI; The lac repressor binds to the lac operator to inhibit transcription in E. coli. This inhibition can be relieved by adding lactose or isopropyl-β-D-thiogalactopyranoside (IPTG).
   3452..3473    +  protein_bind   CAP binding site: CAP binding activates transcription in the presence of cAMP. E. coli catabolite activator protein
   3488..3518    +  promoter       lac promoter: promoter for the E. coli lac operon
   3526..3542    +  protein_bind   lac operator: The lac repressor binds to the lac operator to inhibit transcription in E. coli. This inhibition can be relieved by adding lactose or isopropyl-β-D-thiogalactopyranoside (IPTG). lac repressor encoded by lacI
   3587..3605    +  promoter       T3 promoter: promoter for bacteriophage T3 RNA polymerase
   3618..3659    -  misc_feature   MCS (fragment): pBluescript multiple cloning site
   3681..3800    -  CDS            pth (fragment): PTH_STRPZ - Experimental evidence at protein level: Swiss-Prot protein existence level 1. The natural substrate for this enzyme may be peptidyl-tRNAs which drop off the ribosome during protein synthesis. From Streptococcus pyogenes serotype M49 (strain NZ131).
>Addgene plasmid #27170 | pBS-ldhGFP | depositor full sequence | sequence record 10889 | Author sequence
AATTCATGAGTAAAGGAGAAGAACTTTTCACTGGAGTTGTCCCAATTCTTGTTGAATTAGATGGTGATGT
TAATGGGTACAAATTTTCTGTCAGTGGAGAGGGTGAAGGTGATGCAACATACGGAAAACTTACCCTTAAA
TTTATTTGCACTACTGGAAAACTACCTGTTCCATGGCCAACACTTGTCACTACTCTCACTTATGGTGTTC
AATGCTTTTCAAGATATCCAGATCATATGAAGCGGCACGACTTCTTCAAGAGCGCCATGCCTGAGGGATA
CGTGCAGGAGAGGACCATCTTCTTCAAGGACGACGGGAACTACAAGACACGTGCTGAAGTCAAGTTTGAG
GGAGACACCCTCGTCAACAGGATCGAGCTTAAGGGAATCGATTTCAAGGAGGACGGAAACATCCTCGGCC
ACAAGTTGGAATACAACTACAACTCCCACAACGTATACATCATGGCCGACAAGCAAAAGAACGGCATCAA
AGCCAACTTCAAGACCCGCCACAACATCGAAGACGGCGGCGTGCAACTCGCTGATCATTATCAACAAAAT
ACTCCAATTGGCGATGACCCTGTCCTTTTACCAGACAACCATTACCTGTCCACACAATCTGCCCTTTCGA
AAGATCCCAACGAAAAGAGAGACCACATGGTCCTTCTTGAGTTTGTAACGGCTGCTGGGATTACACATGG
CATGGATGAACTATACAAATAAGGATCCACTAGTTCTAGAGCGGCCGCCACCGCGGTGGAGCTCCAATTC
GCCCTATAGTGAGTCGTATTACGCGCGCTCACTGGCCGTCGTTTTACAACGTCGTGACTGGGAAAACCCT
GGCGTTACCCAACTTAATCGCCTTGCAGCACATCCCCCTTTCGCCAGCTGGCGTAATAGCGAAGAGGCCC
GCACCGATCGCCCTTCCCAACAGTTGCGCAGCCTGAATGGCGAATGGG
[124 nt withheld, positions 959-1082]
C
[91 nt withheld, positions 1084-1174]
A
[49 nt withheld, positions 1176-1224]
CCTTTGACGTTGGAGTCCACGTTCTTT
[37 nt withheld, positions 1252-1288]
ACCCTATCTCGGTCTATTCTTTTGATTTATAAGGGATTTTGCCGATTTCGGCCTATTGGTTAAAAAATGA
GCTGATTTAACAAAAATTTAACGCGAATTTTAACAAAATATTAACGCTTACAATTTAGGTGGCACTTTTC
GGGGAAATGTGCGCGGAACCCCTATTTGTTTATTTTTCTAAATACATTCAAATATGTATCCGCTCATGAG
ACAATAACCCTGATAAATGCTTCAATAATATTGAAAAAGGAAGAGTATGAGTATTCAACATTTCCGTGTC
GCCCTTATTCCCTTTTTTGCGGCATTTTGCCTTCCTGTTTTTGCTCACCCAGAAACGCTGGTGAAAGTAA
AAGATGCTGAAGATCAGTTGGGTGCACGAGTGGGTTACATCGAACTGGATCTCAACAGCGGTAAGATCCT
TGAGAGTTTTCGCCCCGAAGAACGTTTTCCAATGATGAGCACTTTTAAAGTTCTGCTATGTGGCGCGGTA
TTATCCCGTATTGACGCCGGGCAAGAGCAACTCGGTCGCCGCATACACTATTCTCAGAATGACTTGGTTG
AGTACTCACCAGTCACAGAAAAGCATCTTACGGATGGCATGACAGTAAGAGAATTATGCAGTGCTGCCAT
AACCATGAGTGATAACACTGCGGCCAACTTACTTCTGACAACGATCGGAGGACCGAAGGAGCTAACCGCT
TTTTTGCACAACATGGGGGATCATGTAACTCGCCTTGATCGTTGGGAACCGGAGCTGAATGAAGCCATAC
CAAACGACGAGCGTGACACCACGATGCCTGTAGCAATGGCAACAACGTTGCGCAAACTATTAACTGGCGA
ACTACTTACTCTAGCTTCCCGGCAACAATTAATAGACTGGATGGAGGCGGATAAAGTTGCAGGACCACTT
CTGCGCTCGGCCCTTCCGGCTGGCTGGTTTATTGCTGATAAATCTGGAGCCGGTGAGCGTGGGTCTCGCG
GTATCATTGCAGCACTGGGGCCAGATGGTAAGCCCTCCCGTATCGTAGTTATCTACACGACGGGGAGTCA
GGCAACTATGGATGAACGAAATAGACAGATCGCTGAGATAGGTGCCTCACTGATTAAGCATTGGTAACTG
TCAGACCAAGTTTACTCATATATACTTTAGATTGATTTAAAACTTCATTTTTAATTTAAAAGGATCTAGG
TGAAGATCCTTTTTGATAATCTCATGACCAAAATCCCTTAACGTGAGTTTTCGTTCCACTGAGCGTCAGA
CCCCGTAGAAAAGATCAAAGGATCTTCTTGAGATCCTTTTTTTCTGCGCGTAATCTGCTGCTTGCAAACA
AAAAAACCACCGCTACCAGCGGTGGTTTGTTTGCCGGATCAAGAGCTACCAACTCTTTTTCCGAAGGTAA
CTGGCTTCAGCAGAGCGCAGATACCAAATACTGTCCTTCTAGTGTAGCCGTAGTTAGGCCACCACTTCAA
GAACTCTGTAGCACCGCCTACATACCTCGCTCTGCTAATCCTGTTACCAGTGGCTGCTGCCAGTGGCGAT
AAGTCGTGTCTTACCGGGTTGGACTCAAGACGATAGTTACCGGATAAGGCGCAGCGGTCGGGCTGAACGG
GGGGTTCGTGCACACAGCCCAGCTTGGAGCGAACGACCTACACCGAACTGAGATACCTACAGCGTGAGCT
ATGAGAAAGCGCCACGCTTCCCGAAGGGAGAAAGGCGGACAGGTATCCGGTAAGCGGCAGGGTCGGAACA
GGAGAGCGCACGAGGGAGCTTCCAGGGGGAAACGCCTGGTATCTTTATAGTCCTGTCGGGTTTCGCCACC
TCTGACTTGAGCGTCGATTTTTGTGATGCTCGTCAGGGGGGCGGAGCCTATGGAAAAACGCCAGCAACGC
GGCCTTTTTACGGTTCCTGGCCTTTTGCTGGCCTTTTGCTCACATGTTCTTTCCTGCGTTATCCCCTGAT
TCTGTGGATAACCGTATTACCGCCTTTGAGTGAGCTGATACCGCTCGCCGCAGCCGAACGACCGAGCGCA
GCGAGTCAGTGAGCGAGGAAGCGGAAGAGCGCCCAATACGCAAACCGCCTCTCCCCGCGCGTTGGCCGAT
TCATTAATGCAGCTGGCACGACAGGTTTCCCGACTGGAAAGCGGGCAGTGAGCGCAACGCAATTAATGTG
AGTTAGCTCACTCATTAGGCACCCCAGGCTTTACACTTTATGCTCCCGGCTCGTATGTTGTGTGGAATTG
TGAGCGGATAACAATTTCACACAGGAAACAGCTATGACCATGATTACGCCAAGCGCGCAATTAACCCTCA
CTAAAGGGAACAAAAGCTGGGTACCGGGCCCCCCCTCGAGGTCGACGGTATCGATAAGCTTTTTAGTCCA
ATGCCCTTCAAATTTATCTTTATTTAAAGTCAAACCTTTTTTATCAAGGTAGTGATCCATTGTCATGAAA
CCAGTATTATGTTTGGTCTTATCATATTTTTGACCCGGATTACCCAAACCTGCAATTATCTTCATCTTAT
TTACCCCTCATTAATAATAATCTCAACTATAATAGCACAAACACAAAATAATAATTTTATTAATGCTCTT
CAACATGGTATAATTTTCTTTGTTAAAATTATCACTAATAAAAAAGGAGACTTG
