>Addgene plasmid #27170 | pBS-ldhGFP | addgene partial sequence | sequence record 33494 | 27170 with M13rev
AAAGCTGGGTACCGGGCCCCCCCTCGAGGTCGACGGTATCGATAAGCTTTTTAGTCCAATGCCCTTCAAA
TTTATCTTTATTTAAAGTCAAACCTTTTTTATCAAGGTAGTGATCCATTGTCATGAAACCAGTATTATGT
TTGGTCTTATCATATTTTTGACCCGGATTACCCAAACCTGCAATTATCTTCATCTTATTTACCCCTCATT
AATAATAATCTCAACTATAATAGCACAAACACAAAATAATAATTTTATTAATGCTCTTCAACATGGTATA
ATTTTCTTTGTTAAAATTATCACTAATAAAAAAGGAGACTTGAATTCATGAGTAAAGGAGAAGAACTTTT
CACTGGAGTTGTCCCAATTCTTGTTGAATTAGATGGTGATGTTAATGGGTACAAATTTTCTGTCAGTGGA
GAGGGTGAAGGTGATGCAACATACGGAAAACTTACCCTTAAATTTATTTGCACTACTGGAAAACTACCTG
TTCCATGGCCAACACTTGTCACTACTCTCACTTATGGTGTTCAATGCTTTTCAAGATATCCAGATCATAT
GAAGCGGCACGACTTCTTCAAGAGCGCCATGCCTGAGGGATACGTGCAGGAGAGGACCATCTTCTTCAAG
GACGACGGGAACTACAAGACACGTGCTGAAGTCAAGTTTGAGGGAGACACCCTCGTCAACAGGATCGAGC
TTAAGGGAATCGATTTCAAGGAGGACGGAAACATCCTCGGCCACAAGTTGGAATACAACTACAACTCCCA
CAACGTATACATCATGGCCGACAAGCAAAAGAACGGCATCAAAGCCAACTTCAAGACCCGCCACAACATC
GAAGACGGCGGCGTGCAACTCGCTGATCATTATCAACAAAATACTCCAATTGGCGATGACCCTGTCCTTT
TACCAGACAACCATTACCTGTCC
